>Addgene plasmid #148828 | pCIneo-V5-SBP-MBP-HsNot9shRNA2res_AG | addgene full sequence | sequence record 489475 | Addgene NGS Result
TCAATATTGGCCATTAGCCATATTATTCATTGGTTATATAGCATAAATCAATATTGGCTATTGGCCATTG
CATACGTTGTATCTATATCATAATATGTACATTTATATTGGCTCATGTCCAATATGACCGCCATGTTGGC
ATTGATTATTGACTAGTTATTAATAGTAATCAATTACGGGGTCATTAGTTCATAGCCCATATATGGAGTT
CCGCGTTACATAACTTACGGTAAATGGCCCGCCTGGCTGACCGCCCAACGACCCCCGCCCATTGACGTCA
ATAATGACGTATGTTCCCATAGTAACGCCAATAGGGACTTTCCATTGACGTCAATGGGTGGAGTATTTAC
GGTAAACTGCCCACTTGGCAGTACATCAAGTGTATCATATGCCAAGTCCGCCCCCTATTGACGTCAATGA
CGGTAAATGGCCCGCCTGGCATTATGCCCAGTACATGACCTTACGGGACTTTCCTACTTGGCAGTACATC
TACGTATTAGTCATCGCTATTACCATGGTGATGCGGTTTTGGCAGTACACCAATGGGCGTGGATAGCGGT
TTGACTCACGGGGATTTCCAAGTCTCCACCCCATTGACGTCAATGGGAGTTTGTTTTGGCACCAAAATCA
ACGGGACTTTCCAAAATGTCGTAACAACTGCGATCGCCCGCCCCGTTGACGCAAATGGGCGGTAGGCGTG
TACGGTGGGAGGTCTATATAAGCAGAGCTCGTTTAGTGAACCGTCAGATCACTAGAAGCTTTATTGCGGT
AGTTTATCACAGTTAAATTGCTAACGCAGTCAGTGCTTCTGACACAACAGTCTCGAACTTAAGCTGCAGT
GACTCTCTTAAGGTAGCCTTGCAGAAGTTGGTCGTGAGGCACTGGGCAGGTAAGTATCAAGGTTACAAGA
CAGGTTTAAGGAGACCAATAGAAACTGGGCTTGTCGAGACAGAGAAGACTCTTGCGTTTCTGATAGGCAC
CTATTGGTCTTACTGACATCCACTTTGCCTTTCTCTCCACAGGTGTCCACTCCCAGTTCAATTACAGCTC
TTAAGGCTAGAGTACTTAATACGACTCACTATAGGCTAGCAATTGCGGCCACCATGGGTAAGCCTATCCC
TAACCCTCTCCTCGGTCTCGATTCTACGCCCGGAAGCGGTAGCGGTACCATGGACGAGAAGACCACCGGC
TGGGGGGGCGGCCACGTGGTGGAGGGCCTGGCCGGCGAGCTGGAGCAGCTGCGGGCCAGGCTGGAGCACC
ACCCTCAGGGCCAGCGGGAGCCCTCCGGCGGCTGCAAGCCCCTCGACATGAAAATCGAAGAAGGTAAACT
GGTAATCTGGATTAACGGCGATAAAGGCTATAACGGTCTCGCTGAAGTCGGTAAGAAATTCGAGAAAGAT
ACCGGAATTAAAGTCACCGTTGAGCATCCGGATAAACTGGAAGAGAAATTCCCGCAGGTTGCGGCAACTG
GCGATGGCCCTGACATTATCTTCTGGGCACACGACCGCTTTGGTGGCTACGCTCAATCTGGCCTGTTGGC
TGAAATCACCCCGGACAAAGCGTTCCAGGACAAGCTGTATCCGTTTACCTGGGATGCCGTACGTTACAAC
GGCAAGCTGATTGCTTACCCGATCGCTGTTGAAGCGTTATCGCTGATTTATAACAAAGATCTGCTGCCGA
ACCCGCCAAAAACCTGGGAAGAGATCCCGGCGCTGGATAAAGAACTGAAAGCGAAAGGTAAGAGCGCGCT
GATGTTCAACCTGCAAGAACCGTACTTCACCTGGCCGCTGATTGCTGCTGACGGGGGTTATGCGTTCAAG
TATGAAAACGGCAAGTACGACATTAAAGACGTGGGCGTGGATAACGCTGGCGCGAAAGCGGGTCTGACCT
TCCTGGTTGACCTGATTAAAAGCAAACACATGAATGCAGACACCGATTACTCCATCGCAGAAGCTGCCTT
TAATAAAGGCGAAACAGCGATGACCATCAACGGCCCGTGGGCATGGTCCAACATCGACACCAGCAAAGTG
AATTATGGTGTAACGGTACTGCCGACCTTCAAGGGTCAACCATCCAAACCGTTCGTTGGCGTGCTGAGCG
CAGGTATTAACGCCGCCAGTCCGAACAAAGAGCTGGCGAAAGAGTTCCTCGAAAACTATCTGCTGACTGA
TGAAGGTCTGGAAGCGGTTAATAAAGACAAACCGCTGGGTGCCGTAGCGCTGAAGTCTTACGAGGAAGAG
TTGGCGAAAGATCCACGTATTGCCGCCACCATGGAAAACGCCCAGAAAGGTGAAATCATGCCGAACATCC
CGCAGATGTCCGCTTTCTGGTATGCCGTGCGTACTGCGGTGATCAACGCCGCCAGCGGTCGTCAGACTGT
CGATGAAGCCCTGAAAGACCCTCCACTCGAGATGCACAGCCTGGCGACGGCTGCGCCTGTGCCTACTACA
CTGGCACAAGTGGATAGAGAAAAAATTTACCAATGGATTAACGAGCTGTCCAGTCCTGAGACTAGGGAAA
ATGCTTTGCTGGAGCTAAGTAAGAAGCGAGAATCTGTTCCTGACCTTGCACCCATGCTGTGGCATTCATT
TGGTACTATTGCAGCACTTTTACAGGAAATTGTAAATATTTATCCATCTATCAACCCACCCACCTTGACA
GCACACCAGTCTAACAGAGTTTGCAATGCTCTGGCATTACTGCAATGTGTAGCATCACATCCAGAAACCA
GGTCAGCGTTTCTCGCAGCACACATCCCACTTTTTTTGTACCCCTTTTTGCACACTGTCAGCAAAACACG
TCCCTTTGAGTATCTCCGGCTCACCAGCCTTGGAGTTATTGGGGCCCTGGTGAAAACAGATGAACAAGAA
GTAATCAACTTTTTATTAACAACAGAAATTATCCCTTTATGTTTGCGAATTATGGAATCTGGAAGTGAAC
TTTCTAAAACAGTTGCCACATTCATCCTCCAGAAGATCTTGTTAGATGACACTGGTTTGGCTTATATATG
TCAGACGTATGAGCGTTTCTCCCATGTTGCCATGATCTTGGGTAAGATGGTCCTGCAGCTATCCAAAGAG
CCTTCTGCCCGTCTGCTGAAGCATGTAGTGAGATGTTACCTTCGACTTTCAGATAACCCCAGGGCACGTG
AAGCACTCAGACAGTGCCTCCCTGACCAGCTGAAAGACACAACCTTCGCCCAGGTGCTAAAAGATGACAC
CACCACGAAACGCTGGCTTGCACAACTGGTGAAGAACCTGCAAGAGGGCCAGGTCACCGATCCCCGGGGT
ATCCCCCTGCCCCCTCAGTAAGCGGCCGCTTCCCTTTAGTGAGGGTTAATGCTTCGAGCAGACATGATAA
GATACATTGATGAGTTTGGACAAACCACAACTAGAATGCAGTGAAAAAAATGCTTTATTTGTGAAATTTG
TGATGCTATTGCTTTATTTGTAACCATTATAAGCTGCAATAAACAAGTTAACAACAACAATTGCATTCAT
TTTATGTTTCAGGTTCAGGGGGAGATGTGGGAGGTTTTTTAAAGCAAGTAAAACCTCTACAAATGTGGTA
AAATCCGATAAGGATCGATCCGGGCTGGCGTAATAGCGAAGAGGCCCGCACCGATCGCCCTTCCCAACAG
TTGCGCAGCCTGAATGGCGAATGG
[124 nt withheld, positions 3665-3788]
C
[91 nt withheld, positions 3790-3880]
A
[49 nt withheld, positions 3882-3930]
CCTTTGACGTTGGAGTCCACGTTCTTT
[37 nt withheld, positions 3958-3994]
ACCCTATCTCGGTCTATTCTTTTGATTTATAAGGGATTTTGCCGATTTCGGCCTATTGGTTAAAAAATGA
GCTGATTTAACAAAAATTTAACGCGAATTTTAACAAAATATTAACGCTTACAATTTCCTGATGCGGTATT
TTCTCCTTACGCATCTGTGCGGTATTTCACACCGCATACGCGGATCTGCGCAGCACCATGGCCTGAAATA
ACCTCTGAAAGAGGAACTTGGTTAGGTACCTTCTGAGGCGGAAAGAACCAGCTGTGGAATGTGTGTCAGT
TAGGGTGTGGAAAGTCCCCAGGCTCCCCAGCAGGCAGAAGTATGCAAAGCATGCATCTCAATTAGTCAGC
AACCAGGTGTGGAAAGTCCCCAGGCTCCCCAGCAGGCAGAAGTATGCAAAGCATGCATCTCAATTAGTCA
GCAACCATAGTCCCGCCCCTAACTCCGCCCATCCCGCCCCTAACTCCGCCCAGTTCCGCCCATTCTCCGC
CCCATGGCTGACTAATTTTTTTTATTTATGCAGAGGCCGAGGCCGCCTCGGCCTCTGAGCTATTCCAGAA
GTAGTGAGGAGGCTTTTTTGGAGGCCTAGGCTTTTGCAAAAAGCTTGATTCTTCTGACACAACAGTCTCG
AACTTAAGGCTAGAGCCACCATGATTGAACAAGATGGATTGCACGCAGGTTCTCCGGCCGCTTGGGTGGA
GAGGCTATTCGGCTATGACTGGGCACAACAGACAATCGGCTGCTCTGATGCCGCCGTGTTCCGGCTGTCA
GCGCAGGGGCGCCCGGTTCTTTTTGTCAAGACCGACCTGTCCGGTGCCCTGAATGAACTGCAGGACGAGG
CAGCGCGGCTATCGTGGCTGGCCACGACGGGCGTTCCTTGCGCAGCTGTGCTCGACGTTGTCACTGAAGC
GGGAAGGGACTGGCTGCTATTGGGCGAAGTGCCGGGGCAGGATCTCCTGTCATCTCACCTTGCTCCTGCC
GAGAAAGTATCCATCATGGCTGATGCAATGCGGCGGCTGCATACGCTTGATCCGGCTACCTGCCCATTCG
ACCACCAAGCGAAACATCGCATCGAGCGAGCACGTACTCGGATGGAAGCCGGTCTTGTCGATCAGGATGA
TCTGGACGAAGAGCATCAGGGGCTCGCGCCAGCCGAACTGTTCGCCAGGCTCAAGGCGCGCATGCCCGAC
GGCGAGGATCTCGTCGTGACCCATGGCGATGCCTGCTTGCCGAATATCATGGTGGAAAATGGCCGCTTTT
CTGGATTCATCGACTGTGGCCGGCTGGGTGTGGCGGACCGCTATCAGGACATAGCGTTGGCTACCCGTGA
TATTGCTGAAGAGCTTGGCGGCGAATGGGCTGACCGCTTCCTCGTGCTTTACGGTATCGCCGCTCCCGAT
TCGCAGCGCATCGCCTTCTATCGCCTTCTTGACGAGTTCTTCTGAGCGGGACTCTGGGGTTCGAAATGAC
CGACCAAGCGACGCCCAACCTGCCATCACGATGGCCGCAATAAAATATCTTTATTTTCATTACATCTGTG
TGTTGGTTTTTTGTGTGAATCGATAGCGATAAGGATCCGCGTATGGTGCACTCTCAGTACAATCTGCTCT
GATGCCGCATAGTTAAGCCAGCCCCGACACCCGCCAACACCCGCTGACGCGCCCTGACGGGCTTGTCTGC
TCCCGGCATCCGCTTACAGACAAGCTGTGACCGTCTCCGGGAGCTGCATGTGTCAGAGGTTTTCACCGTC
ATCACCGAAACGCGCGAGACGAAAGGGCCTCGTGATACGCCTATTTTTATAGGTTAATGTCATGATAATA
ATGGTTTCTTAGACGTCAGGTGGCACTTTTCGGGGAAATGTGCGCGGAACCCCTATTTGTTTATTTTTCT
AAATACATTCAAATATGTATCCGCTCATGAGACAATAACCCTGATAAATGCTTCAATAATATTGAAAAAG
GAAGAGTATGAGTATTCAACATTTCCGTGTCGCCCTTATTCCCTTTTTTGCGGCATTTTGCCTTCCTGTT
TTTGCTCACCCAGAAACGCTGGTGAAAGTAAAAGATGCTGAAGATCAGTTGGGTGCACGAGTGGGTTACA
TCGAACTGGATCTCAACAGCGGTAAGATCCTTGAGAGTTTTCGCCCCGAAGAACGTTTTCCAATGATGAG
CACTTTTAAAGTTCTGCTATGTGGCGCGGTATTATCCCGTATTGACGCCGGGCAAGAGCAACTCGGTCGC
CGCATACACTATTCTCAGAATGACTTGGTTGAGTACTCACCAGTCACAGAAAAGCATCTTACGGATGGCA
TGACAGTAAGAGAATTATGCAGTGCTGCCATAACCATGAGTGATAACACTGCGGCCAACTTACTTCTGAC
AACGATCGGAGGACCGAAGGAGCTAACCGCTTTTTTGCACAACATGGGGGATCATGTAACTCGCCTTGAT
CGTTGGGAACCGGAGCTGAATGAAGCCATACCAAACGACGAGCGTGACACCACGATGCCTGTAGCAATGG
CAACAACGTTGCGCAAACTATTAACTGGCGAACTACTTACTCTAGCTTCCCGGCAACAATTAATAGACTG
GATGGAGGCGGATAAAGTTGCAGGACCACTTCTGCGCTCGGCCCTTCCGGCTGGCTGGTTTATTGCTGAT
AAATCTGGAGCCGGTGAGCGTGGGTCTCGCGGTATCATTGCAGCACTGGGGCCAGATGGTAAGCCCTCCC
GTATCGTAGTTATCTACACGACGGGGAGTCAGGCAACTATGGATGAACGAAATAGACAGATCGCTGAGAT
AGGTGCCTCACTGATTAAGCATTGGTAACTGTCAGACCAAGTTTACTCATATATACTTTAGATTGATTTA
AAACTTCATTTTTAATTTAAAAGGATCTAGGTGAAGATCCTTTTTGATAATCTCATGACCAAAATCCCTT
AACGTGAGTTTTCGTTCCACTGAGCGTCAGACCCCGTAGAAAAGATCAAAGGATCTTCTTGAGATCCTTT
TTTTCTGCGCGTAATCTGCTGCTTGCAAACAAAAAAACCACCGCTACCAGCGGTGGTTTGTTTGCCGGAT
CAAGAGCTACCAACTCTTTTTCCGAAGGTAACTGGCTTCAGCAGAGCGCAGATACCAAATACTGTTCTTC
TAGTGTAGCCGTAGTTAGGCCACCACTTCAAGAACTCTGTAGCACCGCCTACATACCTCGCTCTGCTAAT
CCTGTTACCAGTGGCTGCTGCCAGTGGCGATAAGTCGTGTCTTACCGGGTTGGACTCAAGACGATAGTTA
CCGGATAAGGCGCAGCGGTCGGGCTGAACGGGGGGTTCGTGCACACAGCCCAGCTTGGAGCGAACGACCT
ACACCGAACTGAGATACCTACAGCGTGAGCTATGAGAAAGCGCCACGCTTCCCGAAGGGAGAAAGGCGGA
CAGGTATCCGGTAAGCGGCAGGGTCGGAACAGGAGAGCGCACGAGGGAGCTTCCAGGGGGAAACGCCTGG
TATCTTTATAGTCCTGTCGGGTTTCGCCACCTCTGACTTGAGCGTCGATTTTTGTGATGCTCGTCAGGGG
GGCGGAGCCTATGGAAAAACGCCAGCAACGCGGCCTTTTTACGGTTCCTGGCCTTTTGCTGGCCTTTTGC
TCACATGGCTCGACAGATCT
Features (pLannotate 1.2.2; 22 found; start..end, strand, type, name):
    140..517     +  enhancer       CMV enhancer: human cytomegalovirus immediate early enhancer
    518..729     +  promoter       CMV promoter: human cytomegalovirus (CMV) immediate early promoter
    890..1022    +  intron         chimeric intron: chimera between introns from human β-globin and immunoglobulin heavy chain genes
   1067..1085    +  promoter       T7 promoter: promoter for bacteriophage T7 RNA polymerase
   1107..1148    +  CDS            V5 tag: epitope tag from simian virus 5
   1170..1283    +  CDS            SBP: streptavidin-binding peptide selected from a peptide library; binds streptavidin with nanomolar affinity (Keefe et al., 2001)
   1308..2399    +  CDS            MBP: maltose binding protein from E. coli; malE (mutated); This version of the gene does not encode a signal sequence, so MBP will remain in the cytosol.
   2412..3308    +  CDS            CNOT9: CNOT9_HUMAN - Also known as RCD1, RQCD1. Experimental evidence at protein level: Swiss-Prot protein existence level 1. Component of the CCR4-NOT complex which is one of the major cellular mRNA deadenylases and is linked to various cellular processes including bulk mRNA degradation, miRNA-mediated repression, translational repression during translational initiation and general transcription regulation. Additional complex functions may be a consequence of its influence on mRNA expression. Involved in down- regulation of MYB- and JUN-dependent transcription. May play a role in cell differentiatio
   3323..3340    -  promoter       T3 promoter (fragment): promoter for bacteriophage T3 RNA polymerase
   3358..3479    -  polyA_signal   SV40 poly(A) signal: SV40 polyadenylation signal
   3502..3570    -  CDS            large T antigen (fragment): large T antigen from SV40 (simian virus 40)
   3594..3661    +  CDS            lacZα (fragment): LacZα fragment of β-galactosidase; lacZ fragment
   3665..4093    +  rep_origin     f1 ori (sequence partly withheld): f1 bacteriophage origin of replication; arrow indicates direction of (+) strand synthesis
   4121..4172    -  misc_feature   bom (fragment): basis of mobility region from pBR322
   4237..4594    +  promoter       SV40 promoter: SV40 enhancer and early promoter
   4645..5436    +  CDS            neo: KKA2_KLEPN - Also known as kan, nptII. Experimental evidence at protein level: Swiss-Prot protein existence level 1. Resistance to kanamycin, neomycin, paromomycin, ribostamycin, butirosin and gentamicin B. From Klebsiella pneumoniae.
   5503..5551    +  polyA_signal   poly(A) signal: synthetic polyadenylation signal
   5571..5625    -  misc_feature   bom (fragment): basis of mobility region from pBR322
   5727..5762    -  CDS            rop (fragment): Rop protein, which maintains plasmids at low copy number; rop
   5857..5961    +  promoter       AmpR promoter: bla
   5962..6822    +  CDS            AmpR: β-lactamase; bla; confers resistance to ampicillin, carbenicillin, and related antibiotics
   6993..7581    +  rep_origin     ori: high-copy-number ColE1/pMB1/pBR322/pUC origin of replication
