>Addgene plasmid #148828 | pCIneo-V5-SBP-MBP-HsNot9shRNA2res_AG | analyzer sequence | sequence record 291276
TCAATATTGGCCATTAGCCATATTATTCATTGGTTATATAGCATAAATCAATATTGGCTATTGGCCATTG
CATACGTTGTATCTATATCATAATATGTACATTTATATTGGCTCATGTCCAATATGACCGCCATGTTGGC
ATTGATTATTGACTAGTTATTAATAGTAATCAATTACGGGGTCATTAGTTCATAGCCCATATATGGAGTT
CCGCGTTACATAACTTACGGTAAATGGCCCGCCTGGCTGACCGCCCAACGACCCCCGCCCATTGACGTCA
ATAATGACGTATGTTCCCATAGTAACGCCAATAGGGACTTTCCATTGACGTCAATGGGTGGAGTATTTAC
GGTAAACTGCCCACTTGGCAGTACATCAAGTGTATCATATGCCAAGTCCGCCCCCTATTGACGTCAATGA
CGGTAAATGGCCCGCCTGGCATTATGCCCAGTACATGACCTTACGGGACTTTCCTACTTGGCAGTACATC
TACGTATTAGTCATCGCTATTACCATGGTGATGCGGTTTTGGCAGTACACCAATGGGCGTGGATAGCGGT
TTGACTCACGGGGATTTCCAAGTCTCCACCCCATTGACGTCAATGGGAGTTTGTTTTGGCACCAAAATCA
ACGGGACTTTCCAAAATGTCGTAACAACTGCGATCGCCCGCCCCGTTGACGCAAATGGGCGGTAGGCGTG
TACGGTGGGAGGTCTATATAAGCAGAGCTCGTTTAGTGAACCGTCAGATCACTAGAAGCTTTATTGCGGT
AGTTTATCACAGTTAAATTGCTAACGCAGTCAGTGCTTCTGACACAACAGTCTCGAACTTAAGCTGCAGT
GACTCTCTTAAGGTAGCCTTGCAGAAGTTGGTCGTGAGGCACTGGGCAGGTAAGTATCAAGGTTACAAGA
CAGGTTTAAGGAGACCAATAGAAACTGGGCTTGTCGAGACAGAGAAGACTCTTGCGTTTCTGATAGGCAC
CTATTGGTCTTACTGACATCCACTTTGCCTTTCTCTCCACAGGTGTCCACTCCCAGTTCAATTACAGCTC
TTAAGGCTAGAGTACTTAATACGACTCACTATAGGCTAGCAATTGCGGCCACCATGGGTAAGCCTATCCC
TAACCCTCTCCTCGGTCTCGATTCTACGCCCGGAAGCGGTAGCGGTACCATGGACGAGAAGACCACCGGC
TGGGGGGGCGGCCACGTGGTGGAGGGCCTGGCCGGCGAGCTGGAGCAGCTGCGGGCCAGGCTGGAGCACC
ACCCTCAGGGCCAGCGGGAGCCCTCCGGCGGCTGCAAGCCCCTCGACATGAAAATCGAAGAAGGTAAACT
GGTAATCTGGATTAACGGCGATAAAGGCTATAACGGTCTCGCTGAAGTCGGTAAGAAATTCGAGAAAGAT
ACCGGAATTAAAGTCACCGTTGAGCATCCGGATAAACTGGAAGAGAAATTCCCGCAGGTTGCGGCAACTG
GCGATGGCCCTGACATTATCTTCTGGGCACACGACCGCTTTGGTGGCTACGCTCAATCTGGCCTGTTGGC
TGAAATCACCCCGGACAAAGCGTTCCAGGACAAGCTGTATCCGTTTACCTGGGATGCCGTACGTTACAAC
GGCAAGCTGATTGCTTACCCGATCGCTGTTGAAGCGTTATCGCTGATTTATAACAAAGATCTGCTGCCGA
ACCCGCCAAAAACCTGGGAAGAGATCCCGGCGCTGGATAAAGAACTGAAAGCGAAAGGTAAGAGCGCGCT
GATGTTCAACCTGCAAGAACCGTACTTCACCTGGCCGCTGATTGCTGCTGACGGGGGTTATGCGTTCAAG
TATGAAAACGGCAAGTACGACATTAAAGACGTGGGCGTGGATAACGCTGGCGCGAAAGCGGGTCTGACCT
TCCTGGTTGACCTGATTAAAAGCAAACACATGAATGCAGACACCGATTACTCCATCGCAGAAGCTGCCTT
TAATAAAGGCGAAACAGCGATGACCATCAACGGCCCGTGGGCATGGTCCAACATCGACACCAGCAAAGTG
AATTATGGTGTAACGGTACTGCCGACCTTCAAGGGTCAACCATCCAAACCGTTCGTTGGCGTGCTGAGCG
CAGGTATTAACGCCGCCAGTCCGAACAAAGAGCTGGCGAAAGAGTTCCTCGAAAACTATCTGCTGACTGA
TGAAGGTCTGGAAGCGGTTAATAAAGACAAACCGCTGGGTGCCGTAGCGCTGAAGTCTTACGAGGAAGAG
TTGGCGAAAGATCCACGTATTGCCGCCACCATGGAAAACGCCCAGAAAGGTGAAATCATGCCGAACATCC
CGCAGATGTCCGCTTTCTGGTATGCCGTGCGTACTGCGGTGATCAACGCCGCCAGCGGTCGTCAGACTGT
CGATGAAGCCCTGAAAGACCCTCCACTCGAGCACAGCCTGGCGACGGCTGCGCCTGTGCCTACTACACTG
GCACAAGTGGATAGAGAAAAAATTTACCAATGGATTAACGAGCTGTCCAGTCCTGAGACTAGGGAAAATG
CTTTGCTGGAGCTAAGTAAGAAGCGAGAATCTGTTCCTGACCTTGCACCCATGCTGTGGCATTCATTTGG
TACTATTGCAGCACTTTTACAGGAAATTGTAAATATTTATCCATCTATCAACCCACCCACCTTGACAGCA
CACCAGTCTAACAGAGTTTGCAATGCTCTGGCATTACTGCAATGTGTAGCATCACATCCAGAAACCAGGT
CAGCGTTTCTCGCAGCACACATCCCACTTTTTTTGTACCCCTTTTTGCACACTGTCAGCAAAACACGTCC
CTTTGAGTATCTCCGGCTCACCAGCCTTGGAGTTATTGGGGCCCTGGTGAAAACAGATGAACAAGAAGTA
ATCAACTTTTTATTAACAACAGAAATTATCCCTTTATGTTTGCGAATTATGGAATCTGGAAGTGAACTTT
CTAAAACAGTTGCCACATTCATCCTCCAGAAGATCTTGTTAGATGACACTGGTTTGGCTTATATATGTCA
GACGTATGAGCGTTTCTCCCATGTTGCCATGATCTTGGGTAAGATGGTCCTGCAGCTATCCAAAGAGCCT
TCTGCCCGTCTGCTGAAGCATGTAGTGAGATGTTACCTTCGACTTTCAGATAACCCCAGGGCACGTGAAG
CACTCAGACAGTGCCTCCCTGACCAGCTGAAAGACACAACCTTCGCCCAGGTGCTAAAAGATGACACCAC
CACGAAACGCTGGCTTGCACAACTGGTGAAGAACCTGCAAGAGGGCCAGGTCACCGATCCCCGGGGTATC
CCCCTGCCCCCTCAGTGAGCGGCCGCTTCCCTTTAGTGAGGGTTAATGCTTCGAGCAGACATGATAAGAT
ACATTGATGAGTTTGGACAAACCACAACTAGAATGCAGTGAAAAAAATGCTTTATTTGTGAAATTTGTGA
TGCTATTGCTTTATTTGTAACCATTATAAGCTGCAATAAACAAGTTAACAACAACAATTGCATTCATTTT
ATGTTTCAGGTTCAGGGGGAGATGTGGGAGGTTTTTTAAAGCAAGTAAAACCTCTACAAATGTGGTAAAA
TCCGATAAGGATCGATCCGGGCTGGCGTAATAGCGAAGAGGCCCGCACCGATCGCCCTTCCCAACAGTTG
CGCAGCCTGAATGGCGAATGG
[124 nt withheld, positions 3662-3785]
C
[91 nt withheld, positions 3787-3877]
A
[49 nt withheld, positions 3879-3927]
CCTTTGACGTTGGAGTCCACGTTCTTT
[37 nt withheld, positions 3955-3991]
ACCCTATCTCGGTCTATTCTTTTGATTTATAAGGGATTTTGCCGATTTCGGCCTATTGGTTAAAAAATGA
GCTGATTTAACAAAAATTTAACGCGAATTTTAACAAAATATTAACGCTTACAATTTCCTGATGCGGTATT
TTCTCCTTACGCATCTGTGCGGTATTTCACACCGCATACGCGGATCTGCGCAGCACCATGGCCTGAAATA
ACCTCTGAAAGAGGAACTTGGTTAGGTACCTTCTGAGGCGGAAAGAACCAGCTGTGGAATGTGTGTCAGT
TAGGGTGTGGAAAGTCCCCAGGCTCCCCAGCAGGCAGAAGTATGCAAAGCATGCATCTCAATTAGTCAGC
AACCAGGTGTGGAAAGTCCCCAGGCTCCCCAGCAGGCAGAAGTATGCAAAGCATGCATCTCAATTAGTCA
GCAACCATAGTCCCGCCCCTAACTCCGCCCATCCCGCCCCTAACTCCGCCCAGTTCCGCCCATTCTCCGC
CCCATGGCTGACTAATTTTTTTTATTTATGCAGAGGCCGAGGCCGCCTCGGCCTCTGAGCTATTCCAGAA
GTAGTGAGGAGGCTTTTTTGGAGGCCTAGGCTTTTGCAAAAAGCTTGATTCTTCTGACACAACAGTCTCG
AACTTAAGGCTAGAGCCACCATGATTGAACAAGATGGATTGCACGCAGGTTCTCCGGCCGCTTGGGTGGA
GAGGCTATTCGGCTATGACTGGGCACAACAGACAATCGGCTGCTCTGATGCCGCCGTGTTCCGGCTGTCA
GCGCAGGGGCGCCCGGTTCTTTTTGTCAAGACCGACCTGTCCGGTGCCCTGAATGAACTGCAGGACGAGG
CAGCGCGGCTATCGTGGCTGGCCACGACGGGCGTTCCTTGCGCAGCTGTGCTCGACGTTGTCACTGAAGC
GGGAAGGGACTGGCTGCTATTGGGCGAAGTGCCGGGGCAGGATCTCCTGTCATCTCACCTTGCTCCTGCC
GAGAAAGTATCCATCATGGCTGATGCAATGCGGCGGCTGCATACGCTTGATCCGGCTACCTGCCCATTCG
ACCACCAAGCGAAACATCGCATCGAGCGAGCACGTACTCGGATGGAAGCCGGTCTTGTCGATCAGGATGA
TCTGGACGAAGAGCATCAGGGGCTCGCGCCAGCCGAACTGTTCGCCAGGCTCAAGGCGCGCATGCCCGAC
GGCGAGGATCTCGTCGTGACCCATGGCGATGCCTGCTTGCCGAATATCATGGTGGAAAATGGCCGCTTTT
CTGGATTCATCGACTGTGGCCGGCTGGGTGTGGCGGACCGCTATCAGGACATAGCGTTGGCTACCCGTGA
TATTGCTGAAGAGCTTGGCGGCGAATGGGCTGACCGCTTCCTCGTGCTTTACGGTATCGCCGCTCCCGAT
TCGCAGCGCATCGCCTTCTATCGCCTTCTTGACGAGTTCTTCTGAGCGGGACTCTGGGGTTCGAAATGAC
CGACCAAGCGACGCCCAACCTGCCATCACGATGGCCGCAATAAAATATCTTTATTTTCATTACATCTGTG
TGTTGGTTTTTTGTGTGAATCGATAGCGATAAGGATCCGCGTATGGTGCACTCTCAGTACAATCTGCTCT
GATGCCGCATAGTTAAGCCAGCCCCGACACCCGCCAACACCCGCTGACGCGCCCTGACGGGCTTGTCTGC
TCCCGGCATCCGCTTACAGACAAGCTGTGACCGTCTCCGGGAGCTGCATGTGTCAGAGGTTTTCACCGTC
ATCACCGAAACGCGCGAGACGAAAGGGCCTCGTGATACGCCTATTTTTATAGGTTAATGTCATGATAATA
ATGGTTTCTTAGACGTCAGGTGGCACTTTTCGGGGAAATGTGCGCGGAACCCCTATTTGTTTATTTTTCT
AAATACATTCAAATATGTATCCGCTCATGAGACAATAACCCTGATAAATGCTTCAATAATATTGAAAAAG
GAAGAGTATGAGTATTCAACATTTCCGTGTCGCCCTTATTCCCTTTTTTGCGGCATTTTGCCTTCCTGTT
TTTGCTCACCCAGAAACGCTGGTGAAAGTAAAAGATGCTGAAGATCAGTTGGGTGCACGAGTGGGTTACA
TCGAACTGGATCTCAACAGCGGTAAGATCCTTGAGAGTTTTCGCCCCGAAGAACGTTTTCCAATGATGAG
CACTTTTAAAGTTCTGCTATGTGGCGCGGTATTATCCCGTATTGACGCCGGGCAAGAGCAACTCGGTCGC
CGCATACACTATTCTCAGAATGACTTGGTTGAGTACTCACCAGTCACAGAAAAGCATCTTACGGATGGCA
TGACAGTAAGAGAATTATGCAGTGCTGCCATAACCATGAGTGATAACACTGCGGCCAACTTACTTCTGAC
AACGATCGGAGGACCGAAGGAGCTAACCGCTTTTTTGCACAACATGGGGGATCATGTAACTCGCCTTGAT
CGTTGGGAACCGGAGCTGAATGAAGCCATACCAAACGACGAGCGTGACACCACGATGCCTGTAGCAATGG
CAACAACGTTGCGCAAACTATTAACTGGCGAACTACTTACTCTAGCTTCCCGGCAACAATTAATAGACTG
GATGGAGGCGGATAAAGTTGCAGGACCACTTCTGCGCTCGGCCCTTCCGGCTGGCTGGTTTATTGCTGAT
AAATCTGGAGCCGGTGAGCGTGGGTCTCGCGGTATCATTGCAGCACTGGGGCCAGATGGTAAGCCCTCCC
GTATCGTAGTTATCTACACGACGGGGAGTCAGGCAACTATGGATGAACGAAATAGACAGATCGCTGAGAT
AGGTGCCTCACTGATTAAGCATTGGTAACTGTCAGACCAAGTTTACTCATATATACTTTAGATTGATTTA
AAACTTCATTTTTAATTTAAAAGGATCTAGGTGAAGATCCTTTTTGATAATCTCATGACCAAAATCCCTT
AACGTGAGTTTTCGTTCCACTGAGCGTCAGACCCCGTAGAAAAGATCAAAGGATCTTCTTGAGATCCTTT
TTTTCTGCGCGTAATCTGCTGCTTGCAAACAAAAAAACCACCGCTACCAGCGGTGGTTTGTTTGCCGGAT
CAAGAGCTACCAACTCTTTTTCCGAAGGTAACTGGCTTCAGCAGAGCGCAGATACCAAATACTGTTCTTC
TAGTGTAGCCGTAGTTAGGCCACCACTTCAAGAACTCTGTAGCACCGCCTACATACCTCGCTCTGCTAAT
CCTGTTACCAGTGGCTGCTGCCAGTGGCGATAAGTCGTGTCTTACCGGGTTGGACTCAAGACGATAGTTA
CCGGATAAGGCGCAGCGGTCGGGCTGAACGGGGGGTTCGTGCACACAGCCCAGCTTGGAGCGAACGACCT
ACACCGAACTGAGATACCTACAGCGTGAGCTATGAGAAAGCGCCACGCTTCCCGAAGGGAGAAAGGCGGA
CAGGTATCCGGTAAGCGGCAGGGTCGGAACAGGAGAGCGCACGAGGGAGCTTCCAGGGGGAAACGCCTGG
TATCTTTATAGTCCTGTCGGGTTTCGCCACCTCTGACTTGAGCGTCGATTTTTGTGATGCTCGTCAGGGG
GGCGGAGCCTATGGAAAAACGCCAGCAACGCGGCCTTTTTACGGTTCCTGGCCTTTTGCTGGCCTTTTGC
TCACATGGCTCGACAGATCT
Features (pLannotate 1.2.2; 22 found; start..end, strand, type, name):
    140..517     +  enhancer       CMV enhancer: human cytomegalovirus immediate early enhancer
    518..729     +  promoter       CMV promoter: human cytomegalovirus (CMV) immediate early promoter
    890..1022    +  intron         chimeric intron: chimera between introns from human β-globin and immunoglobulin heavy chain genes
   1067..1085    +  promoter       T7 promoter: promoter for bacteriophage T7 RNA polymerase
   1107..1148    +  CDS            V5 tag: epitope tag from simian virus 5
   1170..1283    +  CDS            SBP: streptavidin-binding peptide selected from a peptide library; binds streptavidin with nanomolar affinity (Keefe et al., 2001)
   1308..2399    +  CDS            MBP: maltose binding protein from E. coli; malE (mutated); This version of the gene does not encode a signal sequence, so MBP will remain in the cytosol.
   2412..3305    +  CDS            CNOT9: CNOT9_HUMAN - Also known as RCD1, RQCD1. Experimental evidence at protein level: Swiss-Prot protein existence level 1. Component of the CCR4-NOT complex which is one of the major cellular mRNA deadenylases and is linked to various cellular processes including bulk mRNA degradation, miRNA-mediated repression, translational repression during translational initiation and general transcription regulation. Additional complex functions may be a consequence of its influence on mRNA expression. Involved in down- regulation of MYB- and JUN-dependent transcription. May play a role in cell differentiatio
   3320..3337    -  promoter       T3 promoter (fragment): promoter for bacteriophage T3 RNA polymerase
   3355..3476    -  polyA_signal   SV40 poly(A) signal: SV40 polyadenylation signal
   3499..3567    -  CDS            large T antigen (fragment): large T antigen from SV40 (simian virus 40)
   3591..3658    +  CDS            lacZα (fragment): LacZα fragment of β-galactosidase; lacZ fragment
   3662..4090    +  rep_origin     f1 ori (sequence partly withheld): f1 bacteriophage origin of replication; arrow indicates direction of (+) strand synthesis
   4118..4169    -  misc_feature   bom (fragment): basis of mobility region from pBR322
   4234..4591    +  promoter       SV40 promoter: SV40 enhancer and early promoter
   4642..5433    +  CDS            neo: KKA2_KLEPN - Also known as kan, nptII. Experimental evidence at protein level: Swiss-Prot protein existence level 1. Resistance to kanamycin, neomycin, paromomycin, ribostamycin, butirosin and gentamicin B. From Klebsiella pneumoniae.
   5500..5548    +  polyA_signal   poly(A) signal: synthetic polyadenylation signal
   5568..5622    -  misc_feature   bom (fragment): basis of mobility region from pBR322
   5724..5759    -  CDS            rop (fragment): Rop protein, which maintains plasmids at low copy number; rop
   5854..5958    +  promoter       AmpR promoter: bla
   5959..6819    +  CDS            AmpR: β-lactamase; bla; confers resistance to ampicillin, carbenicillin, and related antibiotics
   6990..7578    +  rep_origin     ori: high-copy-number ColE1/pMB1/pBR322/pUC origin of replication
