[The description below was written by a language model from this plasmid's Addgene catalogue record and pLannotate feature annotations shown in this document.]
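Description:
pCIneo-V5-SBP-MBP-HsNot9shRNA2res_AG is a mammalian expression plasmid built on the pCI-neo backbone, about 7.65 kb in size. It is propagated in E. coli as a high-copy plasmid through a ColE1/pUC-type origin with ampicillin selection (β-lactamase under its own promoter), and it also carries an f1 origin for single-stranded DNA production. For selection in mammalian cells, an SV40 enhancer/early promoter drives the neomycin phosphotransferase gene, followed by a synthetic polyadenylation signal, so stably transfected cells can be selected with G418.

The expression cassette uses the human cytomegalovirus immediate early enhancer and promoter, followed by a chimeric β-globin/immunoglobulin intron that promotes efficient processing and expression of the transcript. It ends in an SV40 poly(A) signal. A T7 promoter lies just upstream of the coding region and could support in vitro transcription. The open reading frame encodes, in order, a V5 epitope tag, a streptavidin-binding peptide (SBP), a cytosolic maltose binding protein lacking its signal sequence, and human CNOT9 (also called NOT9, CAF40, RQCD1 or RCD1), a subunit of the CCR4-NOT deadenylase complex. The V5 tag allows immunodetection, SBP allows capture on streptavidin resin, and MBP adds a bulky soluble fusion partner.

The "shRNA2res" designation indicates a CNOT9 version made resistant to a particular shRNA, presumably for complementation in cells depleted of the endogenous protein, although the record does not specify the changes introduced. The two sequence records annotate identically apart from a 3 nt length difference arising at the end of the CNOT9 coding region.
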