Addgene plasmid #148828: pCIneo-V5-SBP-MBP-HsNot9shRNA2res_AG
Purpose: Mammalian Expression of HsNot9-shRNA2res
Depositing lab: Elisa Izaurralde. Depositing organization: Max Planck Institute for Developmental Biology. Publication: Drosophila Bag-of-marbles directly interacts with the CAF40 subunit of the CCR4-NOT complex to elicit repression of mRNA targets. Sgromo A, Raisch T, Backhaus C, Keskeny C, Alva V, Weichenrieder O, Izaurralde E. RNA. 2018 Mar;24(3):381-395. doi: 10.1261/rna.064584.117. Epub 2017 Dec 18. PubMed 29255063.
Backbone
  Vector backbone: pCI-neo
  Vector type: Mammalian Expression
Growth in bacteria
  Bacterial resistance: Ampicillin, 100 μg/mL
  Growth temperature: 37°C
  Growth strain: DH5alpha
  Copy number: High Copy
Gene/Insert
  Gene/Insert name: HsNot9-shRNA2res (alt names: CT129, RCD1+, CNOT9; RCD1)
  Species: H. sapiens (human)
  Entrez Gene: CNOT9 (a.k.a. CAF40, CT129, RCD-1, RCD1, RQCD1)
  Cloning method: Unknown
Terms and licenses: Academic/Nonprofit Terms; Industry Terms: Not Available to Industry
Depositor comments: sequence based on NCBI:NM_005444.1 Plasmids from this collection were made available to the research community and donated after the lab closed. Please note that the sequence provided by the depositing laboratory may be theoretical/predicted or based on Sanger sequencing results. There may be discrepancies between sequencing results obtained by Addgene and the depositor sequence. If an Addgene verified sequence is not available, please contact before placing your order to request that our lab fully sequence the plasmid.
How to cite: pCIneo-V5-SBP-MBP-HsNot9shRNA2res_AG was a gift from Elisa Izaurralde (Addgene plasmid # 148828 ; http://n2t.net/addgene:148828 ; RRID:Addgene_148828)
